Addgene plasmid #15801: pDEST17-UbE2Q2
Depositing lab: Wade Harper. Depositing organization: Harvard Medical School. Publication: Dual E1 activation systems for ubiquitin differentially regulate E2 enzyme charging. Jin J, Li X, Gygi SP, Harper JW. Nature. 2007 Jun 28. 447(7148):1135-8. 10.1038/nature05902 PubMed 17597759.
Backbone
  Vector backbone: pDEST17
  Backbone manufacturer: Invitrogen
  Backbone size w/o insert (bp): 4900
  Vector type: Bacterial Expression
Growth in bacteria
  Bacterial resistance: Ampicillin, 100 μg/mL
  Growth temperature: 37°C
  Growth strain: DH5alpha
  Copy number: Low Copy
Gene/Insert
  Gene/Insert name: Ubiquitin conjugating enzyme UbE2Q2 (alt name: UbE2Q2)
  Species: H. sapiens (human)
  Insert size (bp): 1128
  GenBank ID: NM_173469
  Entrez Gene: UBE2Q2
  Tag / fusion protein: His (N terminal on backbone)
  Cloning method: Gateway Cloning
  Sequencing primers: 5′ T7
Terms and licenses: Academic/Nonprofit Terms; Industry Terms: Not Available to Industry
How to cite: pDEST17-UbE2Q2 was a gift from Wade Harper (Addgene plasmid # 15801 ; http://n2t.net/addgene:15801 ; RRID:Addgene_15801)
