[The description below was written by a language model from this plasmid's Addgene catalogue record.]
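Description:
pDEST17-UbE2Q2 is a bacterial expression plasmid built on pDEST17, a commercial Gateway destination vector of about 4.9 kb without insert. It carries the coding sequence of the human ubiquitin-conjugating enzyme (E2) UbE2Q2, an insert of about 1.1 kb that was introduced by Gateway recombination cloning. The plasmid is selected in E. coli with ampicillin and is recorded as low copy. The record gives no feature table, so the origin of replication and the exact arrangement of regulatory elements are not listed.

The backbone supplies an N-terminal His tag, so the enzyme is produced as a His-tagged fusion that can be purified by immobilised metal affinity chromatography. The promoter is not named in the record. However, the recommended 5′ sequencing primer is T7, which fits the T7 promoter-driven expression generally associated with the pDEST17 backbone. Such a promoter needs a host strain that supplies T7 RNA polymerase for protein production. The DH5alpha strain listed is a propagation host rather than an expression host.

The associated publication examines how two distinct E1 activating enzymes for ubiquitin differentially charge E2 enzymes. This suggests the construct was made to produce recombinant UbE2Q2 for in vitro biochemical work such as E1-to-E2 ubiquitin transfer assays, although the record does not state a purpose explicitly.
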