>Addgene plasmid #15801 | pDEST17-UbE2Q2 | depositor partial sequence | sequence record 8352 | Author sequence
GGGNGCATATGATTTTATTTTGACTGATAGTGACCTGNTTCGTTGCAACAAATTGATAAGCAATGCTTTC
TTATAATGCCAACTTTGTACAAGAAAGCTGGGTCGGCGCGCCCACCCTTCTCGAGTTAGCCATCTTCCTT
TGGAGGGGTGTACCAGCCATTTTTCTCATGTATCTGTACAATGGAATTATAGGATTGTTGGGCTCTTGCT
AGATTATATTGATTCTTATTTGC
[420 nt withheld, positions 234-653]
AGACACTGCACCATTTAAATGGTCTTGCCTTTGAGTCTTCCTAATTTTCTCTAATATTGCCAAATTTTCT
TTTTCAATTCCTTCATCCTCTGACTTTTTCCCACTAATAGGCTCTTCTTCCTTCATCTCATAGTGATCTA
AGTCTTCTATATCTTCAGCCATCTCTTCTTCTTCTTCCTCTTCTTCTGAAGTCACTTCTTCTGNTGTCCN
ATTCTGACCCGTGGGTAGTGGTTGATCTAGCATCTCAACATCCAGGTGCTTAGGAAGGTTATATAAACTG
CAGAGTTCACATATCAACCACTTCAATTGCTGACGAACCAAATTG
