>Addgene plasmid #15801 | pDEST17-UbE2Q2 | addgene partial sequence | sequence record 22255 | T7 5'-TAATACGACTCACTATAGGG-3'
NNNNNNNNTCNNNANNNNTTTGTTTAACTTTAAGAAGGAGATATACATATGCGGGGTTCTCATCATCATC
ATCATCATGGTATGGCTAGCATGACTGGTGGACAGCAAATGGGTCGGGATCTGTACGACGATGACGATAA
GGATCCGAGCTCGAGATCTGCAGATCAAACAAGTTTGTACAAAAAAGCAGGCTCCGCGGCCGCCCCCTTC
ACCATGTCCGTGTCAGGGCTCAAGGCCGAGCTGAAGTTCCTGGCGTCCATCTTCGACAAGAACCACGAGC
GATTCCGCATCGTCAGTTGGAAGCTGGACGAGCTGCACTGCCAGTTCCTGGTGCCGCAGCAGGGCAGCCC
GCACTCGCTGCCGCCGCCACTCACGCTCCACTGCAACATCACGGAATCCTATCCATCTTCTTCACCGATA
TGGTTTGTGGATTCTGAAGACCCAAATCTGACATCAGTTCTGGAACGTCTAGAAGATACTAAGAACAACA
ATTTGCTTCGTCAGCAATTGAAGTGGTTGATATGTGAACTCTGCAGTTTATATAACCTTCCTAAGCACCT
GGATGTTGAGATGCTAGATCAACCACTACCCACGGGTCAGAATGGGACAACAGAAGAAGTGACTTCAGAA
GAANNNNANAAAAAAAAAANAANGNNGNTGAAANAANNNNNNAGANTTNNNNNNCTATGAGATGAAGGAA
GAAGAGCCTATTAGTGGGAAAAAGTCAGAGGATGAANNATTGAAAAAGAAAATTTGGCAATATTAGAGAA
AATTAGGAAGACTCAAAGGCAAGACCATTTAAATGGTGCAGTGTCTGGGTCAGTGCAAG
